>Addgene plasmid #158267 | pLKO_HSV.Ollas.S_NGFR | addgene full sequence | sequence record 328065 | Addgene NGS Result
TCGACGGTATCGATCACGAGACTAGTATCGAGCGGCCGCCCCCTTCACCGAGGGCCTATTTCCCATGATT
CCTTCATATTTGCATATACGATACAAGGCTGTTAGAGAGATAATTGGAATTAATTTGACTGTAAACACAA
AGATATTAGTACAAAATACGTGACGTAGAAAGTAATAATTTCTTGGGTAGTTTGCAGTTTTAAAATTATG
TTTTAAAATGGACTATCATATGCTTACCGTAACTTGAAAGTATTTCGATTTCTTGGCTTTATATATCTTG
TGGAAAGGACGAAACACCGGGTCTTCGAGAAGACCTGTTTTAGAGCTAGAAATAGCAAGTTAAAATAAGG
CTAGTCCGTTATCAACTTGAAAAAGTGGCACCGAGTCGGTGCTTTTTTTAATTCTCGACCTCGAGACAAA
TGGCAGTATTCATCCACAATTTTAAAAGAAAAGGGGGGATTGGGGGGTACAGTGCAGGGGAAAGAATAGT
AGACATAATAGCAACAGACATACAAACTAAAGAATTACAAAAACAAATTACAAAAATTCAAAATTTTCGG
GTTTATTACAGGGACAGCAGAGATCCACTTTGGCCGCGGCTCGAGGCGATAAGCTTTGCAAAGATGGATA
AAGTTTTAAACAGAGAGGAATCTTTGCAGCTAATGGACCTTCTAGGTCTTGAAAGGAGTGGGAATTGGCT
CCGGTGCCCGTCAGTGGGCAGAGCGCACATCGCCCACAGTCCCCGAGAAGTTGGGGGGAGGGGTCGGCAA
TTGAACCGGTGCCTAGAGAAGGTGGCGCGGGGTAAACTGGGAAAGTGATGTCGTGTACTGGCTCCGCCTT
TTTCCCGAGGGTGGGGGAGAACCGTATATAAGTGCAGTAGTCGCCGTGAACGTTCTTTTTCGCAACGGGT
TTGCCGCCAGAACACAGGTAAGTGCCGTGTGTGGTTCCCGCGGGCCTGGCCTCTTTACGGGTTATGGCCC
TTGCGTGCCTTGAATTACTTCCACCTGGCTGCAGTACGTGATTCTTGATCCCGAGCTTCGGGTTGGAAGT
GGGTGGGAGAGTTCGAGGCCTTGCGCTTAAGGAGCCCCTTCGCCTCGTGCTTGAGTTGAGGCCTGGCCTG
GGCGCTGGGGCCGCCGCGTGCGAATCTGGTGGCACCTTCGCGCCTGTCTCGCTGCTTTCGATAAGTCTCT
AGCCATTTAAAATTTTTGATGACCTGCTGCGACGCTTTTTTTCTGGCAAGATAGTCTTGTAAATGCGGGC
CAAGATCTGCACACTGGTATTTCGGTTTTTGGGGCCGCGGGCGGCGACGGGGCCCGTGCGTCCCAGCGCA
CATGTTCGGCGAGGCGGGGCCTGCGAGCGCGGCCACCGAGAATCGGACGGGGGTAGTCTCAAGCTGGCCG
GCCTGCTCTGGTGCCTGGCCTCGCGCCGCCGTGTATCGCCCCGCCCTGGGCGGCAAGGCTGGCCCGGTCG
GCACCAGTTGCGTGAGCGGAAAGATGGCCGCTTCCCGGCCCTGCTGCAGGGAGCTCAAAATGGAGGACGC
GGCGCTCGGGAGAGCGGGCGGGTGAGTCACCCACACAAAGGAAAAGGGCCTTTCCGTCCTCAGCCGTCGC
TTCATGTGACTCCACGGAGTACCGGGCGCCGTCCAGGCACCTCGATTAGTTCTCGAGCTTTTGGAGTACG
TCGTCTTTAGGTTGGGGGGAGGGGTTTTATGCGATGGAGTTTCCCCACACTGAGTGGGTGGAGACTGAAG
TTAGGCCAGCTTGGCACTTGATGTAATTCTCCTTGGAATTTGCCCTTTTTGAGTTTGGATCTTGGTTCAT
TCTCAAGCCTCAGACAGTGGTTCAAAGTTTTTTTCTTCCATTTCAGGTGTCGTGAGGAATTCTGCAGTCG
ATCGACGGTACCGCGGGCCCGGGATCCACGGTCGCCACCATGGGGGCAGGTGCCACCGGCCGCGCCATGG
ACGGGCCGCGCCTGCTGCTGTTGCTGCTTCTGGGGGTGTCCCTTGGAGGTGCCAAGGAGGCATGCCAGCC
CGAGCTGGCCCCCGAGGACCCCGAGGACGGAGGAGGCGGGGGAGGGAGCGGCTTCGCCAACGAGCTGGGC
CCCAGGCTGATGGGCAAGTGCGGAGGAGGCGGGGGAGGGAAGGAGACCGCCGCCGCCAAGTTCGAGAGGC
AGCACATGGACAGCCCCACAGGCCTGTACACACACAGCGGTGAGTGCTGCAAAGCCTGCAACCTGGGCGA
GGGTGTGGCCCAGCCTTGTGGAGCCAACCAGACCGTGTGTGAGCCCTGCCTGGACAGCGTGACGTTCTCC
GACGTGGTGAGCGCGACCGAGCCGTGCAAGCCGTGCACCGAGTGCGTGGGGCTCCAGAGCATGTCGGCGC
CGTGCGTGGAGGCCGACGACGCCGTGTGCCGCTGCGCCTACGGCTACTACCAGGATGAGACGACTGGGCG
CTGCGAGGCGTGCCGCGTGTGCGAGGCGGGCTCGGGCCTCGTGTTCTCCTGCCAGGACAAGCAGAACACC
GTGTGCGAGGAGTGCCCCGACGGCACGTATTCCGACGAGGCCAACCACGTGGACCCGTGCCTGCCCTGCA
CCGTGTGCGAGGACACCGAGCGCCAGCTCCGCGAGTGCACACGCTGGGCCGACGCCGAGTGCGAGGAGAT
CCCTGGCCGTTGGATTACACGGTCCACACCCCCAGAGGGCTCGGACAGCACAGCCCCCAGCACCCAGGAG
CCTGAGGCACCTCCAGAACAAGACCTCATAGCCAGCACGGTGGCAGGTGTGGTGACCACAGTGATGGGCA
GCTCCCAGCCCGTGGTGACCCGAGGCACCACCGACAACCTCATCCCTGTCTATTGCTCCATCCTGGCTGC
TGTGGTTGTGGGCCTTGTGGCCTACATAGCCTTCAAGAGGTGGAACAGGGGTATCCTCTAGAGCGGCCGC
GTCGACAATCAACCTCTGGATTACAAAATTTGTGAAAGATTGACTGGTATTCTTAACTATGTTGCTCCTT
TTACGCTATGTGGATACGCTGCTTTAATGCCTTTGTATCATGCTATTGCTTCCCGTATGGCTTTCATTTT
CTCCTCCTTGTATAAATCCTGGTTGCTGTCTCTTTATGAGGAGTTGTGGCCCGTTGTCAGGCAACGTGGC
GTGGTGTGCACTGTGTTTGCTGACGCAACCCCCACTGGTTGGGGCATTGCCACCACCTGTCAGCTCCTTT
CCGGGACTTTCGCTTTCCCCCTCCCTATTGCCACGGCGGAACTCATCGCCGCCTGCCTTGCCCGCTGCTG
GACAGGGGCTCGGCTGTTGGGCACTGACAATTCCGTGGTGTTGTCGGGGAAGCTGACGTCCTTTCCATGG
CTGCTCGCCTGTGTTGCCACCTGGATTCTGCGCGGGACGTCCTTCTGCTACGTCCCTTCGGCCCTCAATC
CAGCGGACCTTCCTTCCCGCGGCCTGCTGCCGGCTCTGCGGCCTCTTCCGCATCTTCGCCTTCGCCCTCA
GACGAGTCGGATCTCCCTTTGGGCCGCCTCCCCGCCTGGGTACCTTTAAGACCAATGACTTACAAGGCAG
CTGTAGATCTTAGCCACTTTTTAAAAGAAAAGGGGGGACTGGAAGGGCTAATTCACTCCCAACGAAGATA
AGATCTGCTTTTTGCTTGTACTGGGTCTCTCTGGTTAGACCAGATCTGAGCCTGGGAGCTCTCTGGCTAA
CTAGGGAACCCACTGCTTAAGCCTCAATAAAGCTTGCCTTGAGTGCTTCAAGTAGTGTGTGCCCGTCTGT
TGTGTGACTCTGGTAACTAGAGATCCCTCAGACCCTTTTAGTCAGTGTGGAAAATCTCTAGCAGTAGTAG
TTCATGTCATCTTATTATTCAGTATTTATAACTTGCAAAGAAATGAATATCAGAGAGTGAGAGGAACTTG
TTTATTGCAGCTTATAATGGTTACAAATAAAGCAATAGCATCACAAATTTCACAAATAAAGCATTTTTTT
CACTGCATTCTAGTTGTGGTTTGTCCAAACTCATCAATGTATCTTATCATGTCTGGCTCTAGCTATCCCG
CCCCTAACTCCGCCCATCCCGCCCCTAACTCCGCCCAGTTCCGCCCATTCTCCGCCCCATGGCTGACTAA
TTTTTTTTATTTATGCAGAGGCCGAGGCCGCCTCGGCCTCTGAGCTATTCCAGAAGTAGTGAGGAGGCTT
TTTTGGAGGCCTAGGGACGTACCCAATTCGCCCTATAGTGAGTCGTATTACGCGCGCTCACTGGCCGTCG
TTTTACAACGTCGTGACTGGGAAAACCCTGGCGTTACCCAACTTAATCGCCTTGCAGCACATCCCCCTTT
CGCCAGCTGGCGTAATAGCGAAGAGGCCCGCACCGATCGCCCTTCCCAACAGTTGCGCAGCCTGAATGGC
GAATGGG
[124 nt withheld, positions 4418-4541]
C
[91 nt withheld, positions 4543-4633]
A
[49 nt withheld, positions 4635-4683]
CCTTTGACGTTGGAGTCCACGTTCTTT
[37 nt withheld, positions 4711-4747]
ACCCTATCTCGGTCTATTCTTTTGATTTATAAGGGATTTTGCCGATTTCGGCCTATTGGTTAAAAAATGA
GCTGATTTAACAAAAATTTAACGCGAATTTTAACAAAATATTAACGCTTACAATTTAGGTGGCACTTTTC
GGGGAAATGTGCGCGGAACCCCTATTTGTTTATTTTTCTAAATACATTCAAATATGTATCCGCTCATGAG
ACAATAACCCTGATAAATGCTTCAATAATATTGAAAAAGGAAGAGTATGAGTATTCAACATTTCCGTGTC
GCCCTTATTCCCTTTTTTGCGGCATTTTGCCTTCCTGTTTTTGCTCACCCAGAAACGCTGGTGAAAGTAA
AAGATGCTGAAGATCAGTTGGGTGCACGAGTGGGTTACATCGAACTGGATCTCAACAGCGGTAAGATCCT
TGAGAGTTTTCGCCCCGAAGAACGTTTTCCAATGATGAGCACTTTTAAAGTTCTGCTATGTGGCGCGGTA
TTATCCCGTATTGACGCCGGGCAAGAGCAACTCGGTCGCCGCATACACTATTCTCAGAATGACTTGGTTG
AGTACTCACCAGTCACAGAAAAGCATCTTACGGATGGCATGACAGTAAGAGAATTATGCAGTGCTGCCAT
AACCATGAGTGATAACACTGCGGCCAACTTACTTCTGACAACGATCGGAGGACCGAAGGAGCTAACCGCT
TTTTTGCACAACATGGGGGATCATGTAACTCGCCTTGATCGTTGGGAACCGGAGCTGAATGAAGCCATAC
CAAACGACGAGCGTGACACCACGATGCCTGTAGCAATGGCAACAACGTTGCGCAAACTATTAACTGGCGA
ACTACTTACTCTAGCTTCCCGGCAACAATTAATAGACTGGATGGAGGCGGATAAAGTTGCAGGACCACTT
CTGCGCTCGGCCCTTCCGGCTGGCTGGTTTATTGCTGATAAATCTGGAGCCGGTGAGCGTGGGTCTCGCG
GTATCATTGCAGCACTGGGGCCAGATGGTAAGCCCTCCCGTATCGTAGTTATCTACACGACGGGGAGTCA
GGCAACTATGGATGAACGAAATAGACAGATCGCTGAGATAGGTGCCTCACTGATTAAGCATTGGTAACTG
TCAGACCAAGTTTACTCATATATACTTTAGATTGATTTAAAACTTCATTTTTAATTTAAAAGGATCTAGG
TGAAGATCCTTTTTGATAATCTCATGACCAAAATCCCTTAACGTGAGTTTTCGTTCCACTGAGCGTCAGA
CCCCGTAGAAAAGATCAAAGGATCTTCTTGAGATCCTTTTTTTCTGCGCGTAATCTGCTGCTTGCAAACA
AAAAAACCACCGCTACCAGCGGTGGTTTGTTTGCCGGATCAAGAGCTACCAACTCTTTTTCCGAAGGTAA
CTGGCTTCAGCAGAGCGCAGATACCAAATACTGTTCTTCTAGTGTAGCCGTAGTTAGGCCACCACTTCAA
GAACTCTGTAGCACCGCCTACATACCTCGCTCTGCTAATCCTGTTACCAGTGGCTGCTGCCAGTGGCGAT
AAGTCGTGTCTTACCGGGTTGGACTCAAGACGATAGTTACCGGATAAGGCGCAGCGGTCGGGCTGAACGG
GGGGTTCGTGCACACAGCCCAGCTTGGAGCGAACGACCTACACCGAACTGAGATACCTACAGCGTGAGCT
ATGAGAAAGCGCCACGCTTCCCGAAGGGAGAAAGGCGGACAGGTATCCGGTAAGCGGCAGGGTCGGAACA
GGAGAGCGCACGAGGGAGCTTCCAGGGGGAAACGCCTGGTATCTTTATAGTCCTGTCGGGTTTCGCCACC
TCTGACTTGAGCGTCGATTTTTGTGATGCTCGTCAGGGGGGCGGAGCCTATGGAAAAACGCCAGCAACGC
GGCCTTTTTACGGTTCCTGGCCTTTTGCTGGCCTTTTGCTCACATGTTCTTTCCTGCGTTATCCCCTGAT
TCTGTGGATAACCGTATTACCGCCTTTGAGTGAGCTGATACCGCTCGCCGCAGCCGAACGACCGAGCGCA
GCGAGTCAGTGAGCGAGGAAGCGGAAGAGCGCCCAATACGCAAACCGCCTCTCCCCGCGCGTTGGCCGAT
TCATTAATGCAGCTGGCACGACAGGTTTCCCGACTGGAAAGCGGGCAGTGAGCGCAACGCAATTAATGTG
AGTTAGCTCACTCATTAGGCACCCCAGGCTTTACACTTTATGCTTCCGGCTCGTATGTTGTGTGGAATTG
TGAGCGGATAACAATTTCACACAGGAAACAGCTATGACCATGATTACGCCAAGCGCGCAATTAACCCTCA
CTAAAGGGAACAAAAGCTGGAGCTGCAAGCTTAATGTAGTCTTATGCAATACTCTTGTAGTCTTGCAACA
TGGTAACGATGAGTTAGCAACATGCCTTACAAGGAGAGAAAAAGCACCGTGCATGGCGATTGGTGGAAGT
AAGGTGGTACGATCGTGCCTTATTAGGAAGGCAACAGACGGGTCTGACATGGATTGGACGAACCACTGAA
TTGCCGCATTGCAGAGATATTGTATTTAAGTGCCTAGCTCGATACATAAACGGGTCTCTCTGGTTAGACC
AGATCTGAGCCTGGGAGCTCTCTGGCTAACTAGGGAACCCACTGCTTAAGCCTCAATAAAGCTTGCCTTG
AGTGCTTCAAGTAGTGTGTGCCCGTCTGTTGTGTGACTCTGGTAACTAGAGATCCCTCAGACCCTTTTAG
TCAGTGTGGAAAATCTCTAGCAGTGGCGCCCGAACAGGGACTTGAAAGCGAAAGGGAAACCAGAGGAGCT
CTCTCGACGCAGGACTCGGCTTGCTGAAGCGCGCACGGCAAGAGGCGAGGGGCGGCGACTGGTGAGTACG
CCAAAAATTTTGACTAGCGGAGGCTAGAAGGAGAGAGATGGGTGCGAGAGCGTCAGTATTAAGCGGGGGA
GAATTAGATCGCGATGGGAAAAAATTCGGTTAAGGCCAGGGGGAAAGAAAAAATATAAATTAAAACATAT
AGTATGGGCAAGCAGGGAGCTAGAACGATTCGCAGTTAATCCTGGCCTGTTAGAAACATCAGAAGGCTGT
AGACAAATACTGGGACAGCTACAACCATCCCTTCAGACAGGATCAGAAGAACTTAGATCATTATATAATA
CAGTAGCAACCCTCTATTGTGTGCATCAAAGGATAGAGATAAAAGACACCAAGGAAGCTTTAGACAAGAT
AGAGGAAGAGCAAAACAAAAGTAAGACCACCGCACAGCAAGCGGCCGCTGATCTTCAGACCTGGAGGAGG
AGATATGAGGGACAATTGGAGAAGTGAATTATATAAATATAAAGTAGTAAAAATTGAACCATTAGGAGTA
GCACCCACCAAGGCAAAGAGAAGAGTGGTGCAGAGAGAAAAAAGAGCAGTGGGAATAGGAGCTTTGTTCC
TTGGGTTCTTGGGAGCAGCAGGAAGCACTATGGGCGCAGCGTCAATGACGCTGACGGTACAGGCCAGACA
ATTATTGTCTGGTATAGTGCAGCAGCAGAACAATTTGCTGAGGGCTATTGAGGCGCAACAGCATCTGTTG
CAACTCACAGTCTGGGGCATCAAGCAGCTCCAGGCAAGAATCCTGGCTGTGGAAAGATACCTAAAGGATC
AACAGCTCCTGGGGATTTGGGGTTGCTCTGGAAAACTCATTTGCACCACTGCTGTGCCTTGGAATGCTAG
TTGGAGTAATAAATCTCTGGAACAGATTTGGAATCACACGACCTGGATGGAGTGGGACAGAGAAATTAAC
AATTACACAAGCTTAATACACTCCTTAATTGAAGAATCGCAAAACCAGCAAGAAAAGAATGAACAAGAAT
TATTGGAATTAGATAAATGGGCAAGTTTGTGGAATTGGTTTAACATAACAAATTGGCTGTGGTATATAAA
ATTATTCATAATGATAGTAGGAGGCTTGGTAGGTTTAAGAATAGTTTTTGCTGTACTTTCTATAGTGAAT
AGAGTTAGGCAGGGATATTCACCATTATCGTTTCAGACCCACCTCCCAACCCCGAGGGGACCCGACAGGC
CCGAAGGAATAGAAGAAGAAGGTGGAGAGAGAGACAGAGACAGATCCATTCGATTAGTGAACGGATC
Features (pLannotate 1.2.2; 29 found; start..end, strand, type, name):
     50..290     +  promoter       U6 promoter: RNA polymerase III promoter for human U6 snRNA
    317..392     +  misc_RNA       gRNA scaffold: guide RNA scaffold for the Streptococcus pyogenes CRISPR/Cas9 system
    440..557     +  misc_feature   cPPT/CTS: central polypurine tract and central termination sequence of HIV-1
    624..690     +  CDS            small t antigen (fragment): SV40 (simian virus 40) small t antigen
    697..1875    +  promoter       EF-1α promoter: strong constitutive promoter for human elongation factor EF-1α
   1892..1917    +  misc_feature   MCS (fragment): multiple cloning site
   1930..2916    +  CDS            NGFR (fragment): TNR16_HUMAN - Also known as TNFRSF16. Experimental evidence at protein level: Swiss-Prot protein existence level 1. Low affinity receptor which can bind to NGF, BDNF, NTF3, and NTF4. Forms a heterodimeric receptor with SORCS2 that binds the precursor forms of NGF, BDNF and NTF3 with high affinity, and has much lower affinity for mature NGF and BDNF (PubMed:24908487). Plays an important role in differentiation and survival of specific neuronal populations during development (By similarity). Can mediate cell survival as well as cell death of neural cells. Plays a role in the inactivation of RHOA
   2947..3535    +  misc_feature   WPRE: woodchuck hepatitis virus posttranscriptional regulatory element
   3540..3677    +  CDS            nef (fragment): NEF_HV1LA - Experimental evidence at protein level: Swiss-Prot protein existence level 1. Extracellular Nef protein targets CD4(+) T-lymphocytes for apoptosis by interacting with CXCR4 surface receptors. From Human immunodeficiency virus type 1 group M subtype B (isolate Lai) (HIV-1).
   3663..3843    +  LTR            5' LTR (truncated): truncated 5' long terminal repeat (LTR) from HIV-1
   3915..4036    +  polyA_signal   SV40 poly(A) signal: SV40 polyadenylation signal
   4076..4211    +  rep_origin     SV40 ori: SV40 origin of replication
   4232..4250    -  promoter       T7 promoter: promoter for bacteriophage T7 RNA polymerase
   4258..4413    +  CDS            lacZα (fragment): LacZα fragment of β-galactosidase; lacZ fragment
   4418..4846    +  rep_origin     f1 ori (sequence partly withheld): f1 bacteriophage origin of replication; arrow indicates direction of (+) strand synthesis
   4899..5003    +  promoter       AmpR promoter: bla
   5004..5864    +  CDS            AmpR: β-lactamase; bla; confers resistance to ampicillin, carbenicillin, and related antibiotics
   6035..6623    +  rep_origin     ori: high-copy-number ColE1/pMB1/pBR322/pUC origin of replication
   6806..6898    +  CDS            lacI (fragment): lac repressor; lacI; The lac repressor binds to the lac operator to inhibit transcription in E. coli. This inhibition can be relieved by adding lactose or isopropyl-β-D-thiogalactopyranoside (IPTG).
   6911..6932    +  protein_bind   CAP binding site: CAP binding activates transcription in the presence of cAMP. E. coli catabolite activator protein
   6947..6977    +  promoter       lac promoter: promoter for the E. coli lac operon
   6985..7001    +  protein_bind   lac operator: The lac repressor binds to the lac operator to inhibit transcription in E. coli. This inhibition can be relieved by adding lactose or isopropyl-β-D-thiogalactopyranoside (IPTG). lac repressor encoded by lacI
   7046..7064    +  promoter       T3 promoter: promoter for bacteriophage T3 RNA polymerase
   7092..7318    +  promoter       RSV promoter: Rous sarcoma virus enhancer/promoter
   7319..7499    +  LTR            5' LTR (truncated): truncated 5' long terminal repeat (LTR) from HIV-1
   7546..7671    +  misc_feature   HIV-1 Ψ: packaging signal of human immunodeficiency virus type 1
   7655..8018    +  CDS            HIV-1 gag (fragment): gag protein from human immunodeficiency virus 1; gag
   8164..8397    +  misc_feature   RRE: The Rev response element (RRE) of HIV-1 allows for Rev-dependent mRNA export from the nucleus to the cytoplasm.
   8774..8874    +  CDS            Rev (fragment): human immunodeficiency virus 1 (HIV-1) Rev protein; rev; enhances nuclear export of unspliced and incompletely spliced viral mRNAs
