[The description below was written by a language model from this plasmid's Addgene catalogue record and pLannotate feature annotations shown in this document.]
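Description:
pLKO_HSV.Ollas.S_NGFR is a lentiviral CRISPR vector on the pLKO backbone that pairs an sgRNA expression cassette with a protein barcode ("Pro-Code") reporter. It is propagated in E. coli through a high-copy ColE1/pUC-type origin with ampicillin selection (AmpR under its own bla promoter). An f1 origin and remnants of a lac/T7/T3 cloning region are also present. The viral frame is a third-generation design: an RSV promoter drives a truncated HIV-1 5' LTR, followed by the Ψ packaging signal with a gag fragment, the RRE for Rev-dependent export of the genomic RNA, and a cPPT/CTS. A second truncated LTR downstream of the payload closes the transfer unit, with an SV40 poly(A) signal and SV40 origin lying beyond it. No mammalian drug-resistance marker appears in the feature table.

The payload has two parts. A human U6 Pol III promoter sits just upstream of the S. pyogenes Cas9 guide RNA scaffold, leaving a short gap where a user-chosen spacer is cloned; no Cas9 is annotated, so the nuclease must be supplied separately. Downstream, the EF-1α promoter expresses human NGFR truncated to remove its signaling domain (dNGFR), followed by a WPRE to boost transcript expression. According to the catalogue, the receptor carries an N-terminal combination of HSV, Ollas and S epitope tags, although these short tags are not annotated individually in the table. The inert receptor presumably displays this epitope combination at the cell surface, giving an antibody-detectable barcode that identifies the vector, and therefore the sgRNA, carried by each transduced cell. The stated use is vector and cell tracking and phenotypic CRISPR screens read out at single-cell resolution by cytometry.
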