Addgene plasmid #158267: pLKO_HSV.Ollas.S_NGFR
Purpose: Protein Barcode (Pro-Code) for vector/cell tracking. Contains U6 trRNA cassette for sgRNA cloning. Enables phenotypic CRISPR screens at a single cell resolution (using cytometry).
Depositing lab: Brian Brown. Depositing organization: Icahn School of Medicine at Mount Sinai. Publication: Protein Barcodes Enable High-Dimensional Single-Cell CRISPR Screens. Wroblewska A, Dhainaut M, Ben-Zvi B, Rose SA, Park ES, Amir ED, Bektesevic A, Baccarini A, Merad M, Rahman AH, Brown BD. Cell. 2018 Nov 1;175(4):1141-1155.e16. doi: 10.1016/j.cell.2018.09.022. Epub 2018 Oct 18. PubMed 30343902.
Backbone
  Vector backbone: pLKO
  Backbone size w/o insert (bp): 9000
  Vector type: Lentiviral, CRISPR
Growth in bacteria
  Bacterial resistance: Ampicillin, 100 μg/mL
  Growth temperature: 37°C
  Growth strain: NEB Stable
  Copy number: High Copy
Gene/Insert
  Gene/Insert name: Pro-Code Tagged human dNGFR
  Species: H. sapiens (human)
  Insert size (bp): 1000
  Mutation: Truncation of the signaling domain
  Entrez Gene: NGFR (a.k.a. CD271, Gp80-LNGFR, TNFRSF16, p75(NTR), p75NTR)
  Promoter: EF1a
  Tag / fusion protein: HSV.Ollas.S (N terminal on insert)
  Cloning method: Restriction Enzyme; 5′ cloning site Unknown (unknown if destroyed)
  Sequencing primers: 5′ cctttttgagtttggatcttggttcat
Terms and licenses: Academic/Nonprofit Terms; Industry Terms: Not Available to Industry
How to cite: pLKO_HSV.Ollas.S_NGFR was a gift from Brian Brown (Addgene plasmid # 158267 ; http://n2t.net/addgene:158267 ; RRID:Addgene_158267)
