>Addgene plasmid #158267 | pLKO_HSV.Ollas.S_NGFR | depositor partial sequence | sequence record 305403 | Tagged NGFR
ATGGGGGCAGGTGCCACCGGCCGCGCCATGGACGGGCCGCGCCTGCTGCTGTTGCTGCTTCTGGGGGTGT
CCCTTGGAGGTGCCAAGGAGGCATGCCAGCCCGAGCTGGCCCCCGAGGACCCCGAGGACGGAGGAGGCGG
GGGAGGGAGCGGCTTCGCCAACGAGCTGGGCCCCAGGCTGATGGGCAAGTGCGGAGGAGGCGGGGGAGGG
AAGGAGACCGCCGCCGCCAAGTTCGAGAGGCAGCACATGGACAGCCCCACAGGCCTGTACACACACAGCG
GTGAGTGCTGCAAAGCCTGCAACCTGGGCGAGGGTGTGGCCCAGCCTTGTGGAGCCAACCAGACCGTGTG
TGAGCCCTGCCTGGACAGCGTGACGTTCTCCGACGTGGTGAGCGCGACCGAGCCGTGCAAGCCGTGCACC
GAGTGCGTGGGGCTCCAGAGCATGTCGGCGCCGTGCGTGGAGGCCGACGACGCCGTGTGCCGCTGCGCCT
ACGGCTACTACCAGGATGAGACGACTGGGCGCTGCGAGGCGTGCCGCGTGTGCGAGGCGGGCTCGGGCCT
CGTGTTCTCCTGCCAGGACAAGCAGAACACCGTGTGCGAGGAGTGCCCCGACGGCACGTATTCCGACGAG
GCCAACCACGTGGACCCGTGCCTGCCCTGCACCGTGTGCGAGGACACCGAGCGCCAGCTCCGCGAGTGCA
CACGCTGGGCCGACGCCGAGTGCGAGGAGATCCCTGGCCGTTGGATTACACGGTCCACACCCCCAGAGGG
CTCGGACAGCACAGCCCCCAGCACCCAGGAGCCTGAGGCACCTCCAGAACAAGACCTCATAGCCAGCACG
GTGGCAGGTGTGGTGACCACAGTGATGGGCAGCTCCCAGCCCGTGGTGACCCGAGGCACCACCGACAACC
TCATCCCTGTCTATTGCTCCATCCTGGCTGCTGTGGTTGTGGGCCTTGTGGCCTACATAGCCTTCAAGAG
GTGGAACAGGGGTATCCTCTAG
